>Addgene plasmid #167153 | pX026 | addgene full sequence | sequence record 335274 | Addgene NGS Result
GGATCTCAAGAAGATCCTTTGATCTTTTCTACGGGGTCTGACGCTCAGTGGAACGAAAACTCACGTTAAG
GGATTTTGGTCATGAGATTATCAAAAAGGATCTTCACCTAGATCCTTTTAAATTAAAAATGAAGTTTTAA
ATCAATCTAAAGTATATATGAGTAAACTTGGTCTGACAGTTACCAATGCTTAATCAGTGAGGCACCTATC
TCAGCGATCTGTCTATTTCGTTCATCCATAGTTGCCTGACTCCCCGTCGTGTAGATAACTACGATACGGG
AGGGCTTACCATCTGGCCCCAGTGCTGCAATGATACCGCGAGAACCACGCTCACCGGCTCCAGATTTATC
AGCAATAAACCAGCCAGCCGGAAGGGCCGAGCGCAGAAGTGGTCCTGCAACTTTATCCGCCTCCATCCAG
TCTATTAATTGTTGCCGGGAAGCTAGAGTAAGTAGTTCGCCAGTTAATAGTTTGCGCAACGTTGTTGCCA
TTGCTACAGGCATCGTGGTGTCACGCTCGTCGTTTGGTATGGCTTCATTCAGCTCCGGTTCCCAACGATC
AAGGCGAGTTACATGATCCCCCATGTTGTGCAAAAAAGCGGTTAGCTCCTTCGGTCCTCCGATCGTTGTC
AGAAGTAAGTTGGCCGCAGTGTTATCACTCATGGTTATGGCAGCACTGCATAATTCTCTTACTGTCATGC
CATCCGTAAGATGCTTTTCTGTGACTGGTGAGTACTCAACCAAGTCATTCTGAGAATAGTGTATGCGGCG
ACCGAGTTGCTCTTGCCCGGCGTCAATACGGGATAATACCGCGCCACATAGCAGAACTTTAAAAGTGCTC
ATCATTGGAAAACGTTCTTCGGGGCGAAAACTCTCAAGGATCTTACCGCTGTTGAGATCCAGTTCGATGT
AACCCACTCGTGCACCCAACTGATCTTCAGCATCTTTTACTTTCACCAGCGTTTCTGGGTGAGCAAAAAC
AGGAAGGCAAAATGCCGCAAAAAAGGGAATAAGGGCGACACGGAAATGTTGAATACTCATACTCTTCCTT
TTTCAATATTATTGAAGCATTTATCAAGGTTATTGTCTCATGAGCGGATACATATTTGAATGTATTTAGA
AAAATAAACAAATAGGGGTTCCGCGCACGAATTGGCCAGCGCTGCCATTTTTGGGGTGAGGCCGTTCGCG
GCCGAGGGGCGCAGCCCCTGGGGGGATGGGAGGCCCGCGTTAGCGGGCCGGGAGGGTTCGAGAAGGGGGG
GCACCCCCCTTCGGCGTGCGCGGTCACGCGCACAGGGCGCAGCCCTGGTTAAAAACAAGGTTTATAAATA
TTGGTTTAAAAGCAGGTTAAAAGACAGGTTAGCGGTGGCCGAAAAACGGGCGGAAACCCTTGCAAATGCT
GGATTTTCTGCCTGTGGACAGCCCCTCAAATGTCAATAGGTGCGCCCCTCATCTGTCAGCACTCTGCCCC
TCAAGTGTCAAGGATCGCGCCCCTCATCTGTCAGTAGTCGCGCCCCTCAAGTGTCAATACCGCAGGGCAC
TTATCCCCAGGCTTGTCCACATCATCTGTGGGAAACTCGCGTAAAATCAGGCGTTTTCGCCGATTTGCGA
GGCTGGCCAGCTCCACGTCGCCGGCCGAAATCGAGCCTGCCCCTCATCTGTCAACGCCGCGCCGGGTGAG
TCGGCCCCTCAAGTGTCAACGTCCGCCCCTCATCTGTCAGTGAGGGCCAAGTTTTCCGCGAGGTATCCAC
AACGCCGGCGGCCGCGGTGTCTCGCACACGGCTTCGACGGCGTTTCTGGCGCGTTTGCAGGGCCATAGAC
GGCCGCCAGCCCAGCGGCGAGGGCAACCAGCCCGGTGAGCGTCGCAAAGGAGATCCTGATCTGACTGATG
GGCTGCCTGTATCGAGTGGTGATTTTGTGCCGAGCTGCCGGTCGGGGAGCTGTTGGCTGGCTGGTGGCAG
GATATATTGTGGTGTAAACAAATTGACGCTTAGACAACTTAATAACACATTGCGGACGTTTTTAATGTAC
TGGGGTGGATGCAGTGGGCCCCACTCTGTGAAGACAATTACGAATTCCCATGGGGAGGTCAACATGGTGG
AGCACGACACTCTGGTCTACTCCAAAAATGTCAAAGATACAGTCTCAGAAGATCAAAGGGCTATTGAGAC
TTTTCAACAAAGGATAATTTCGGGAAACCTCCTCGGATTCCATTGCCCAGCTATCTGTCACTTCATCGAA
AGGACAGTAGAAAAGGAAGGTGGCTCCTACAAATGCCATCATTGCGATAAAGGAAAGGCTATCATTCAAG
ATCTCTCTGCCGACAGTGGTCCCAAAGATGGACCCCCACCCACGAGGAGCATCGTGGAAAAAGAAGAGGT
TCCAACCACGTCTACAAAGCAAGTGGATTGATGTGACATCTCCACTGACGTAAGGGATGACGCACAATCC
CACTATCCTTCGCAAGACCCTTCCTCTATATAAGGAAGTTCATTTCATTTGGAGAGGACACGCTCGAGTA
TAAGAGCTCATTTTTACAACAATTACCAACAACAACAAACAACAAACAACATTACAATTACATTTACAAT
TATCGATACAATGAGGATAAATATCTCTTTGTCTAGTCTCTTTGAGAGACTGAGCAAATTGTCATCCCGA
TCCATCGCAATTACCTGCGGCGTAGTCTTGGCAAGTGCAATAGCATTCCCAATTATCCGAAGAGACTATC
AAACGTTCCTTGAAGTCGGTCCGAGCTATGCCCCACAGAACTTCCGAGGCTATATCATCGTTTGTGTCTT
GTCACTTTTTAGGCAAGAGCAGAAAGGGTTGGCAATCTATGACAGGCTTCCAGAAAAGAGGCGTTGGCTT
GCCGACTTGCCGTTTCGTGAAGGGACGAGGCCATCCATAACCTCCCACATTATACAGCGTCAGCGTACTC
AGCTGGTAGATCAAGAGTTTGCAACCAGAGAACTTATCGATAAGGTGATCCCACGTGTGCAAGCAAGACA
CACAGACAAAACTTTTCTCAGTACGTCAAAATTTGAGTTTCATGCAAAGGCCATCTTCCTTCTCCCCTCT
ATCCCTATTAATGATCCTCTTAACATTCCCTCACACGATACGGTAAGAAGAACCAAGCGTGAGATCGCTC
ACATGCATGATTACCATGATTGCACTCTGCACTTGGCTCTTGCTGCTCAGGATGGTAAGGAAGTTTTGAA
GAAGGGGTGGGGCCAGCGTCACCCACTGGCCGGACCAGGAGTCCCAGGCCCTCCTACTGAGTGGACCTTC
CTTTACGCACCAAGGAACGAAGAGGAGGCCAGAGTTGTCGAGATGATAGTCGAAGCTAGTATTGGCTACA
TGACTAACGATCCTGCTGGTAAGATTGTCGAAAATGCCAAGTCAGGTCACCATCACCATCACCATTAGTG
CGCTACATCATGCGCTACATCAGCTTGTCCTGCTTTAATGAGATATGCGAGAAGCCTATGATCGCATGAT
ATTTGCTTTCAATTCTGTTGTGCACGTTGTAAAAAACCTGAGCATGTGTAGCTCAGATCCTTACCGCCGG
TTTCGGTTCATTCTAATGAATATATCACCCGTTACTATCGTATTTTTATGAATAATATTCTCCGTTCAAT
TTACTGATTGTACCCTACTACTTATATGTACAATATTAAAATGAAAACAATATATTGTGCTGAATAGGTT
TATAGCGACATCTATGATAGAGCGCCACAATAACAAACAATTGCGTTTTATTATTACAAATCCAATTTTA
AAAAAAGCGGCAGAACCGGTCAAACCTAAAAGACTGATTACATAAATCTTATTCAAATTTCAAAAGTGCC
CCAGGGGCTAGTATCTACGACACACCGAGCGGCGAACTAATAACGCTCACTGAAGGGAACTCCGGTTCCC
CGCCGGCGCGCATGGGTGAGATTCCTTGAAGTTGAGTATTGGCCGTCCGCTCTACCGAAAGTTACGGGCA
CCATTCAACCCGGTCCAGCACGGCGGCCGGGTAACCGACTTGCTGCCCCGAGAATTATGCAGCATTTTTT
TGGTGTATGTGGGCCCCAAATGAAGTGCAGGTCAAACCTTGACAGTGACGACAAATCGTTGGGCGGGTCC
AGGGCGAATTTTGCGACAACATGTCGAGGCTCAGCAGGACCGCTCAGATTGTCTTCTGCACGAAGTGGTT
TAAACTATCAGTGTTTGACAGGATATATTGGCGGGTAAACCTAAGAGAAAAGAGCGTTTATTAGAATAAT
CGGATATTTAAAAGGGCGTGAAAAGGTTTATCCGTTCGTCCATTTGTATGTGCATGCCAACCACAGGGTT
CCCCAGATCAGGCGCTGGCTGCTGAACCCCCAGCCGGAACTGACCCCACAAGGCCCTAGCGTTTGCAATG
CACCAGGTCATCATTGACCCAGGCGTGTTCCACCAGGCCGCTGCCTCGCAACTCTTCGCAGGCTTCGCCG
ACCTGCTCGCGCCACTTCTTCACGCGGGTGGAATCCGATCCGCACATGAGGCGGAAGGTTTCCAGCTTGA
GCGGGTACGGCTCCCGGTGCGAGCTGAAATAGTCGAACATCCGTCGGGCCGTCGGCGACAGCTTGCGGTA
CTTCTCCCATATGAATTTCGTGTAGTGGTCGCCAGCAAACAGCACGACGATTTCCTCGTCGATCAGGACC
TGGCAACGGGACGTTTTCTTGCCACGGTCCAGGACGCGGAAGCGGTGCAGCAGCGACACCGATTCCAGGT
GCCCAACGCGGTCGGACGTGAAGCCCATCGCCGTCGCCTGTAGGCGCGACAGGCATTCCTCGGCCTTCGT
GTAATACCGGCCATTGATCGACCAGCCCAGGTCCTGGCAAAGCTCGTAGAACGTGAAGGTGATCGGCTCG
CCGATAGGGGTGCGCTTCGCGTACTCCAACACCTGCTGCCACACCAGTTCGTCATCGTCGGCCCGCAGCT
CGACGCCGGTGTAGGTGATCTTCACGTCCTTGTTGACGTGGAAAATGACCTTGTTTTGCAGCGCCTCGCG
CGGGATTTTCTTGTTGCGCGTGGTGAACAGGGCAGAGCGGGCCGTGTCGTTTGGCATCGCTCGCATCGTG
TCCGGCCACGGCGCAATATCGAACAAGGAAAGCTGCATTTCCTTGATCTGCTGCTTCGTGTGTTTCAGCA
ACGCGGCCTGCTTGGCCTCGCTGACCTGTTTTGCCAGGTCCTCGCCGGCGGTTTTTCGCTTCTTGGTCGT
CATAGTTCCTCGCGTGTCGATGGTCATCGACTTCGCCAAACCTGCCGCCTCCTGTTCAAGACGACGCGAA
CGCTCCACGGCGGCCGATGGCGCGGGCAGGGCAGGGGGAGCCAGTTGCACGCTGTCGCGCTCGATCTTGG
CCGTAGCTTGCTGGACCATCGAGCCGACGGACTGGAAGGTTTCGCGGGGCGCACGCATGACGGTGCGGCT
TGCGATGGTTTCGGCATCCTCGGCGGAAAACCCCGCGTCGATCAGTTCTTGCCTGTATGCCTTCCGGTCA
AACGTCCGATTCATTCACCCTCCTTGCGGGATTGCCCCGACTCACGCCGGGGCAATGTGCCCTTATTCCT
GATTTGACCCGCCTGGTGCCTTGGTGTCCAGATAATCCACCTTATCGGCAATGAAGTCGGTCCCGTAGAC
CGTCTGGCCGTCCTTCTCGTACTTGGTATTCCGAATCTTGCCCTGCACGAATACCAGCGACCCCTTGCCC
AAATACTTGCCGTGGGCCTCGGCCTGAGAGCCAAAACACTTGATGCGGAAGAAGTCGGTGCGCTCCTGCT
TGTCGCCGGCATCGTTGCGCCACATCTAGGATCTGCCAGGAACCGTAAAAAGGCCGCGTTGCTGGCGTTT
TTCCATAGGCTCCGCCCCCCTGACGAGCATCACAAAAATCGACGCTCAAGTCAGAGGTGGCGAAACCCGA
CAGGACTATAAAGATACCAGGCGTTTCCCCCTGGAAGCTCCCTCGTGCGCTCTCCTGTTCCGACCCTGCC
GCTTACCGGATACCTGTCCGCCTTTCTCCCTTCGGGAAGCGTGGCGCTTTCTCATAGCTCACGCTGTAGG
TATCTCAGTTCGGTGTAGGTCGTTCGCTCCAAGCTGGGCTGTGTGCACGAACCCCCCGTTCAGCCCGACC
GCTGCGCCTTATCCGGTAACTATCGTCTTGAGTCCAACCCGGTAAGACACGACTTATCGCCACTGGCAGC
AGCCACTGGTAACAGGATTAGCAGAGCGAGGTATGTAGGCGGTGCTACAGAGTTCTTGAAGTGGTGGCCT
AACTACGGCTACACTAGAAGAACAGTATTTGGTATCTGCGCTCTGCTGAAGCCAGTTACCTTCGGAAAAA
GAGTTGGTAGCTCTTGATCCGGCAAACAAACCACCGCTGGTAGCGGTGGTTTTTTTGTTTGCAAGCAGCA
GATTACGCGCAGAAAAAAA
Features (pLannotate 1.2.2; 13 found; start..end, strand, type, name):
    180..1040    -  CDS            AmpR: β-lactamase; bla; confers resistance to ampicillin, carbenicillin, and related antibiotics
   1041..1145    -  promoter       AmpR promoter: bla
   1232..1863    -  rep_origin     oriV: incP origin of replication
   1955..1979    +  misc_feature   LB T-DNA repeat: left border repeat from nopaline C58 T-DNA
   2165..2510    +  promoter       CaMV 35S promoter: strong constitutive promoter from cauliflower mosaic virus
   2462..2508    +  promoter       minimal CaMV 35S promoter: minimal 35S promoter from cauliflower mosaic virus
   2539..2592    +  misc_feature   TMV Ω: translational enhancer from the tobacco mosaic virus 5'-leader sequence (Gallie et al., 1988)
   3408..3425    +  CDS            6xHis: 6xHis affinity tag
   3460..4167    +  terminator     OCS terminator: octopine synthase terminator
   4216..4240    +  misc_feature   RB T-DNA repeat: right border repeat from nopaline C58 T-DNA
   4352..4372    -  CDS            TetR (fragment): tetracycline resistance regulatory protein; tetR
   4399..5544    -  CDS            trfA: TRFA_ECOLX - Experimental evidence at protein level: Swiss-Prot protein existence level 1. Also involved in plasmid copy number control, promoting intermolecular coupling of protein bound iterons at oriV, which inhibits replication initiation. From Escherichia coli.
   5880..9       -  rep_origin     ori (across the origin): high-copy-number ColE1/pMB1/pBR322/pUC origin of replication
