[The description below was written by a language model from this plasmid's Addgene catalogue record and pLannotate feature annotations shown in this document.]
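Description:
pX026 is a MoClo-compatible Level 1 (position 4) plant expression vector carrying a single transcription unit for nnLuz, the luciferase of the bioluminescent fungus Neonothopanus nambi. The plasmid is about 6.5 kb and is maintained in E. coli under ampicillin selection (β-lactamase with its native bla promoter). It has two replication systems: a high-copy ColE1/pUC-type origin for routine bacterial propagation, and the broad-host-range incP oriV together with the trfA replication initiator gene. The latter arrangement is typical of binary vectors that must also replicate in Agrobacterium. A short tetR fragment is annotated as well and appears to be a backbone remnant.

The payload lies between nopaline-type left and right T-DNA border repeats, so the cassette can be transferred into plant cells by Agrobacterium. A roughly 0.4 kb CaMV 35S promoter provides strong constitutive transcription, and the TMV Ω leader follows it as a translational enhancer. The feature table does not annotate the nnLuz coding sequence itself, but it occupies the interval between Ω and a C-terminal 6xHis tag, which permits detection or affinity purification. The octopine synthase terminator closes the unit. The cassette was assembled through BsaI Golden Gate cloning, which destroyed the sites. As a position 4 Level 1 module it is meant to be combined with units at other positions into multigene constructs. The associated work concerns plants with genetically encoded autoluminescence, so the plasmid serves as the luciferase component of that system, or for expressing nnLuz alone in plants.
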