Addgene plasmid #167153: pX026
Purpose: MoClo-compatible Level 1 (position 4) vector encoding Neonothopanus nambi luciferase nnLuz with C-terminal His-tag under control of 0.4 kb 35S promoter, for expression in plants
Depositing lab: Karen Sarkisyan. Depositing organization: Planta LLC. Publication: Plants with genetically encoded autoluminescence. Mitiouchkina T, Mishin AS, Somermeyer LG, Markina NM, Chepurnyh TV, Guglya EB, Karataeva TA, Palkina KA, Shakhova ES, Fakhranurova LI, Chekova SV, Tsarkova AS, Golubev YV, Negrebetsky VV, Dolgushin SA, Shalaev PV, Shlykov D, Melnik OA, Shipunova VO, Deyev SM, Bubyrev AI, Pushin AS, Choob VV, Dolgov SV, Kondrashov FA, Yampolsky IV, Sarkisyan KS. Nat Biotechnol. 2020 Apr 27. pii: 10.1038/s41587-020-0500-9. doi: 10.1038/s41587-020-0500-9. PubMed 32341562.
Backbone
  Vector backbone: Level1-like (position 4)
  Backbone size w/o insert (bp): 4372
  Vector type: Plant Expression, Luciferase
Growth in bacteria
  Bacterial resistance: Ampicillin, 100 μg/mL
  Growth temperature: 37°C
  Growth strain: DH5alpha
  Copy number: High Copy
Gene/Insert
  Gene/Insert name: p35s-nnLuz-ocsT
  Species: Neonothopanus nambi
  Insert size (bp): 2087
  Promoter: p35s
  Tag / fusion protein: His6-tag (C terminal on insert)
  Cloning method: Restriction Enzyme; 5′ cloning site BsaI (destroyed during cloning); 3′ cloning site BsaI (destroyed during cloning)
  Sequencing primers: 5′ ggtggcaggatatattgtggtgtaaac; 3′ ttcacgcccttttaaatatcc
Resource information
  A portion of this plasmid was derived from a plasmid made by: Synthetic
Terms and licenses: Academic/Nonprofit Terms; Industry Terms: Not Available to Industry
How to cite: pX026 was a gift from Karen Sarkisyan (Addgene plasmid # 167153 ; http://n2t.net/addgene:167153 ; RRID:Addgene_167153)
